Addgene plasmid #76399: MAPK6 gRNA (BRDN0001146542)
Purpose: 3rd generation lentiviral gRNA plasmid targeting human MAPK6
Depositing lab: John Doench & David Root. Depositing organization: Broad Institute. Publication: Optimized sgRNA design to maximize activity and minimize off-target effects of CRISPR-Cas9. Doench JG, Fusi N, Sullender M, Hegde M, Vaimberg EW, Donovan KF, Smith I, Tothova Z, Wilen C, Orchard R, Virgin HW, Listgarten J, Root DE. Nat Biotechnol. 2016 Jan 18. doi: 10.1038/nbt.3437. PubMed 26780180.
Backbone
  Vector backbone: lentiGuide-Puro
  Backbone manufacturer: Zhang Lab (Addgene plasmid # 52963)
  Vector type: Mammalian Expression, Lentiviral, CRISPR
  Selectable markers: Puromycin
Growth in bacteria
  Bacterial resistance: Ampicillin, 100 μg/mL
  Growth temperature: 37°C
  Growth strain: DH5alpha
  Copy number: High Copy
Gene/Insert
  Gene/Insert name: MAPK6 (alt names: MAPK6; NM_002748.3)
  gRNA/shRNA sequence: ATACTTGTAACTACAAAACG
  Species: H. sapiens (human)
  Entrez Gene: MAPK6 (a.k.a. ERK3, HsT17250, PRKM6, p97MAPK)
  Promoter: hU6
  Cloning method: Unknown
  Sequencing primers: 5′ U6-F; 3′ pS2-R
Terms and licenses: Academic/Nonprofit Terms; Industry Terms: Not Available to Industry
Depositor comments: The gRNA was designed to target the following Genbank reference sequence(s): NM_002748.3. Note that this plasmid does NOT contain Cas9. It should be used in conjunction with lentiCas9-Blast (Addgene #52962) or otherwise with cell lines already expressing Cas9. Browse the full kinome gRNA library at http://www.addgene.org/pooled-library/broadgpp-human-kinome/ or visit http://www.broadinstitute.org/rnai/public/ for detailed protocols and information.
How to cite: MAPK6 gRNA (BRDN0001146542) was a gift from John Doench & David Root (Addgene plasmid # 76399 ; http://n2t.net/addgene:76399 ; RRID:Addgene_76399)
