[The description below was written by a language model from this plasmid's Addgene catalogue record and pLannotate feature annotations shown in this document.]
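Description:
MAPK6 gRNA (BRDN0001146542) is a third-generation lentiviral CRISPR guide plasmid built on the lentiGuide-Puro backbone, carrying a single guide RNA directed against human MAPK6 (also known as ERK3), designed against the NM_002748.3 reference transcript. It is propagated in E. coli through a high-copy ColE1/pUC-type origin with ampicillin selection from the β-lactamase gene. An f1 origin, an SV40 origin and leftover lac/T7/T3 cloning-vector elements are also annotated in the backbone.

The lentiviral transfer cassette begins with an RSV promoter fused to a truncated HIV-1 5' LTR, which makes genomic RNA production Tat-independent. This is followed by the Ψ packaging signal with a partial gag region, the Rev response element for nuclear export of the unspliced transcript, and a cPPT/CTS that aids nuclear import. It ends in a ΔU3 self-inactivating 3' LTR with a downstream SV40 polyadenylation signal. Within this unit, the human U6 RNA polymerase III promoter drives the MAPK6-specific spacer joined to the Streptococcus pyogenes Cas9 guide scaffold. A separate EF-1α promoter, comprising the core promoter and intron A, expresses puromycin N-acetyltransferase so that transduced mammalian cells can be selected with puromycin. A WPRE after this gene enhances transcript expression.

The plasmid does not encode Cas9, so it is meant to be used with a separate Cas9 vector such as lentiCas9-Blast or in cells that already express Cas9, where it directs cutting and knockout of MAPK6. It belongs to a human kinome gRNA collection associated with work on optimized sgRNA design. The cloning method is recorded as unknown.
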