Features (pLannotate 1.2.2; 29 found; start..end, strand, type, name):
     14..80      +  CDS            small t antigen (fragment): SV40 (simian virus 40) small t antigen
    106..317     +  promoter       EF-1α core promoter: core promoter for human elongation factor EF-1α
    318..1256    +  intron         EF-1α intron A: intron upstream of the start codon of human EF-1α
   1278..1877    +  CDS            PuroR (fragment): puromycin N-acetyltransferase; pac from Streptomyces; confers resistance to puromycin
   1893..2481    +  misc_feature   WPRE: woodchuck hepatitis virus posttranscriptional regulatory element
   2532..2551    +  misc_feature   cPPT/CTS (fragment): central polypurine tract and central termination sequence of HIV-1
   2553..2786    +  LTR            3' LTR (ΔU3): self-inactivating 3' long terminal repeat (LTR) from HIV-1
   2864..2985    +  polyA_signal   SV40 poly(A) signal: SV40 polyadenylation signal
   3025..3160    +  rep_origin     SV40 ori: SV40 origin of replication
   3181..3199    -  promoter       T7 promoter: promoter for bacteriophage T7 RNA polymerase
   3207..3362    +  CDS            lacZα (fragment): LacZα fragment of β-galactosidase; lacZ fragment
   3367..3795    +  rep_origin     f1 ori (sequence partly withheld): f1 bacteriophage origin of replication; arrow indicates direction of (+) strand synthesis
   3848..3952    +  promoter       AmpR promoter: bla
   3953..4813    +  CDS            AmpR: β-lactamase; bla; confers resistance to ampicillin, carbenicillin, and related antibiotics
   4984..5572    +  rep_origin     ori: high-copy-number ColE1/pMB1/pBR322/pUC origin of replication
   5755..5847    +  CDS            lacI (fragment): lac repressor; lacI; The lac repressor binds to the lac operator to inhibit transcription in E. coli. This inhibition can be relieved by adding lactose or isopropyl-β-D-thiogalactopyranoside (IPTG).
   5860..5881    +  protein_bind   CAP binding site: CAP binding activates transcription in the presence of cAMP. E. coli catabolite activator protein
   5896..5926    +  promoter       lac promoter: promoter for the E. coli lac operon
   5934..5950    +  protein_bind   lac operator: The lac repressor binds to the lac operator to inhibit transcription in E. coli. This inhibition can be relieved by adding lactose or isopropyl-β-D-thiogalactopyranoside (IPTG). lac repressor encoded by lacI
   5995..6013    +  promoter       T3 promoter: promoter for bacteriophage T3 RNA polymerase
   6041..6267    +  promoter       RSV promoter: Rous sarcoma virus enhancer/promoter
   6268..6448    +  LTR            5' LTR (truncated): truncated 5' long terminal repeat (LTR) from HIV-1
   6495..6620    +  misc_feature   HIV-1 Ψ: packaging signal of human immunodeficiency virus type 1
   6604..6967    +  CDS            HIV-1 gag (fragment): gag protein from human immunodeficiency virus 1; gag
   7113..7346    +  misc_feature   RRE: The Rev response element (RRE) of HIV-1 allows for Rev-dependent mRNA export from the nucleus to the cytoplasm.
   7723..7749    +  CDS            Rev (fragment): human immunodeficiency virus 1 (HIV-1) Rev protein; rev; enhances nuclear export of unspliced and incompletely spliced viral mRNAs
   7753..7993    +  promoter       U6 promoter: RNA polymerase III promoter for human U6 snRNA
   8023..8098    +  misc_RNA       gRNA scaffold: guide RNA scaffold for the Streptococcus pyogenes CRISPR/Cas9 system
   8154..8271    +  misc_feature   cPPT/CTS: central polypurine tract and central termination sequence of HIV-1
>Addgene plasmid #76399 | MAPK6 gRNA (BRDN0001146542) | addgene full sequence | sequence record 185764 | Addgene Assembled Sequence
CCCGGGTGCAAAGATGGATAAAGTTTTAAACAGAGAGGAATCTTTGCAGCTAATGGACCTTCTAGGTCTT
GAAAGGAGTGGGAATTGGCTCCGGTGCCCGTCAGTGGGCAGAGCGCACATCGCCCACAGTCCCCGAGAAG
TTGGGGGGAGGGGTCGGCAATTGATCCGGTGCCTAGAGAAGGTGGCGCGGGGTAAACTGGGAAAGTGATG
TCGTGTACTGGCTCCGCCTTTTTCCCGAGGGTGGGGGAGAACCGTATATAAGTGCAGTAGTCGCCGTGAA
CGTTCTTTTTCGCAACGGGTTTGCCGCCAGAACACAGGTAAGTGCCGTGTGTGGTTCCCGCGGGCCTGGC
CTCTTTACGGGTTATGGCCCTTGCGTGCCTTGAATTACTTCCACCTGGCTGCAGTACGTGATTCTTGATC
CCGAGCTTCGGGTTGGAAGTGGGTGGGAGAGTTCGAGGCCTTGCGCTTAAGGAGCCCCTTCGCCTCGTGC
TTGAGTTGAGGCCTGGCCTGGGCGCTGGGGCCGCCGCGTGCGAATCTGGTGGCACCTTCGCGCCTGTCTC
GCTGCTTTCGATAAGTCTCTAGCCATTTAAAATTTTTGATGACCTGCTGCGACGCTTTTTTTCTGGCAAG
ATAGTCTTGTAAATGCGGGCCAAGATCTGCACACTGGTATTTCGGTTTTTGGGGCCGCGGGCGGCGACGG
GGCCCGTGCGTCCCAGCGCACATGTTCGGCGAGGCGGGGCCTGCGAGCGCGGCCACCGAGAATCGGACGG
GGGTAGTCTCAAGCTGGCCGGCCTGCTCTGGTGCCTGGCCTCGCGCCGCCGTGTATCGCCCCGCCCTGGG
CGGCAAGGCTGGCCCGGTCGGCACCAGTTGCGTGAGCGGAAAGATGGCCGCTTCCCGGCCCTGCTGCAGG
GAGCTCAAAATGGAGGACGCGGCGCTCGGGAGAGCGGGCGGGTGAGTCACCCACACAAAGGAAAAGGGCC
TTTCCGTCCTCAGCCGTCGCTTCATGTGACTCCACGGAGTACCGGGCGCCGTCCAGGCACCTCGATTAGT
TCTCGAGCTTTTGGAGTACGTCGTCTTTAGGTTGGGGGGAGGGGTTTTATGCGATGGAGTTTCCCCACAC
TGAGTGGGTGGAGACTGAAGTTAGGCCAGCTTGGCACTTGATGTAATTCTCCTTGGAATTTGCCCTTTTT
GAGTTTGGATCTTGGTTCATTCTCAAGCCTCAGACAGTGGTTCAAAGTTTTTTTCTTCCATTTCAGGTGT
CGTGACGTACGGCCACCATGACCGAGTACAAGCCCACGGTGCGCCTCGCCACCCGCGACGACGTCCCCAG
GGCCGTACGCACCCTCGCCGCCGCGTTCGCCGACTACCCCGCCACGCGCCACACCGTCGATCCGGACCGC
CACATCGAGCGGGTCACCGAGCTGCAAGAACTCTTCCTCACGCGCGTCGGGCTCGACATCGGCAAGGTGT
GGGTCGCGGACGACGGCGCCGCCGTGGCGGTCTGGACCACGCCGGAGAGCGTCGAAGCGGGGGCGGTGTT
CGCCGAGATCGGCCCGCGCATGGCCGAGTTGAGCGGTTCCCGGCTGGCCGCGCAGCAACAGATGGAAGGC
CTCCTGGCGCCGCACCGGCCCAAGGAGCCCGCGTGGTTCCTGGCCACCGTCGGAGTCTCGCCCGACCACC
AGGGCAAGGGTCTGGGCAGCGCCGTCGTGCTCCCCGGAGTGGAGGCGGCCGAGCGCGCCGGGGTGCCCGC
CTTCCTGGAGACCTCCGCGCCCCGCAACCTCCCCTTCTACGAGCGGCTCGGCTTCACCGTCACCGCCGAC
GTCGAGGTGCCCGAAGGACCGCGCACCTGGTGCATGACCCGCAAGCCCGGTGCCTGAACGCGTTAAGTCG
ACAATCAACCTCTGGATTACAAAATTTGTGAAAGATTGACTGGTATTCTTAACTATGTTGCTCCTTTTAC
GCTATGTGGATACGCTGCTTTAATGCCTTTGTATCATGCTATTGCTTCCCGTATGGCTTTCATTTTCTCC
TCCTTGTATAAATCCTGGTTGCTGTCTCTTTATGAGGAGTTGTGGCCCGTTGTCAGGCAACGTGGCGTGG
TGTGCACTGTGTTTGCTGACGCAACCCCCACTGGTTGGGGCATTGCCACCACCTGTCAGCTCCTTTCCGG
GACTTTCGCTTTCCCCCTCCCTATTGCCACGGCGGAACTCATCGCCGCCTGCCTTGCCCGCTGCTGGACA
GGGGCTCGGCTGTTGGGCACTGACAATTCCGTGGTGTTGTCGGGGAAATCATCGTCCTTTCCTTGGCTGC
TCGCCTGTGTTGCCACCTGGATTCTGCGCGGGACGTCCTTCTGCTACGTCCCTTCGGCCCTCAATCCAGC
GGACCTTCCTTCCCGCGGCCTGCTGCCGGCTCTGCGGCCTCTTCCGCGTCTTCGCCTTCGCCCTCAGACG
AGTCGGATCTCCCTTTGGGCCGCCTCCCCGCGTCGACTTTAAGACCAATGACTTACAAGGCAGCTGTAGA
TCTTAGCCACTTTTTAAAAGAAAAGGGGGGACTGGAAGGGCTAATTCACTCCCAACGAAGACAAGATCTG
CTTTTTGCTTGTACTGGGTCTCTCTGGTTAGACCAGATCTGAGCCTGGGAGCTCTCTGGCTAACTAGGGA
ACCCACTGCTTAAGCCTCAATAAAGCTTGCCTTGAGTGCTTCAAGTAGTGTGTGCCCGTCTGTTGTGTGA
CTCTGGTAACTAGAGATCCCTCAGACCCTTTTAGTCAGTGTGGAAAATCTCTAGCAGTACGTATAGTAGT
TCATGTCATCTTATTATTCAGTATTTATAACTTGCAAAGAAATGAATATCAGAGAGTGAGAGGAACTTGT
TTATTGCAGCTTATAATGGTTACAAATAAAGCAATAGCATCACAAATTTCACAAATAAAGCATTTTTTTC
ACTGCATTCTAGTTGTGGTTTGTCCAAACTCATCAATGTATCTTATCATGTCTGGCTCTAGCTATCCCGC
CCCTAACTCCGCCCATCCCGCCCCTAACTCCGCCCAGTTCCGCCCATTCTCCGCCCCATGGCTGACTAAT
TTTTTTTATTTATGCAGAGGCCGAGGCCGCCTCGGCCTCTGAGCTATTCCAGAAGTAGTGAGGAGGCTTT
TTTGGAGGCCTAGGGACGTACCCAATTCGCCCTATAGTGAGTCGTATTACGCGCGCTCACTGGCCGTCGT
TTTACAACGTCGTGACTGGGAAAACCCTGGCGTTACCCAACTTAATCGCCTTGCAGCACATCCCCCTTTC
GCCAGCTGGCGTAATAGCGAAGAGGCCCGCACCGATCGCCCTTCCCAACAGTTGCGCAGCCTGAATGGCG
AATGGG
[124 nt withheld, positions 3367-3490]
C
[91 nt withheld, positions 3492-3582]
A
[49 nt withheld, positions 3584-3632]
CCTTTGACGTTGGAGTCCACGTTCTTT
[37 nt withheld, positions 3660-3696]
ACCCTATCTCGGTCTATTCTTTTGATTTATAAGGGATTTTGCCGATTTCGGCCTATTGGTTAAAAAATGA
GCTGATTTAACAAAAATTTAACGCGAATTTTAACAAAATATTAACGCTTACAATTTAGGTGGCACTTTTC
GGGGAAATGTGCGCGGAACCCCTATTTGTTTATTTTTCTAAATACATTCAAATATGTATCCGCTCATGAG
ACAATAACCCTGATAAATGCTTCAATAATATTGAAAAAGGAAGAGTATGAGTATTCAACATTTCCGTGTC
GCCCTTATTCCCTTTTTTGCGGCATTTTGCCTTCCTGTTTTTGCTCACCCAGAAACGCTGGTGAAAGTAA
AAGATGCTGAAGATCAGTTGGGTGCACGAGTGGGTTACATCGAACTGGATCTCAACAGCGGTAAGATCCT
TGAGAGTTTTCGCCCCGAAGAACGTTTTCCAATGATGAGCACTTTTAAAGTTCTGCTATGTGGCGCGGTA
TTATCCCGTATTGACGCCGGGCAAGAGCAACTCGGTCGCCGCATACACTATTCTCAGAATGACTTGGTTG
AGTACTCACCAGTCACAGAAAAGCATCTTACGGATGGCATGACAGTAAGAGAATTATGCAGTGCTGCCAT
AACCATGAGTGATAACACTGCGGCCAACTTACTTCTGACAACGATCGGAGGACCGAAGGAGCTAACCGCT
TTTTTGCACAACATGGGGGATCATGTAACTCGCCTTGATCGTTGGGAACCGGAGCTGAATGAAGCCATAC
CAAACGACGAGCGTGACACCACGATGCCTGTAGCAATGGCAACAACGTTGCGCAAACTATTAACTGGCGA
ACTACTTACTCTAGCTTCCCGGCAACAATTAATAGACTGGATGGAGGCGGATAAAGTTGCAGGACCACTT
CTGCGCTCGGCCCTTCCGGCTGGCTGGTTTATTGCTGATAAATCTGGAGCCGGTGAGCGTGGGTCTCGCG
GTATCATTGCAGCACTGGGGCCAGATGGTAAGCCCTCCCGTATCGTAGTTATCTACACGACGGGGAGTCA
GGCAACTATGGATGAACGAAATAGACAGATCGCTGAGATAGGTGCCTCACTGATTAAGCATTGGTAACTG
TCAGACCAAGTTTACTCATATATACTTTAGATTGATTTAAAACTTCATTTTTAATTTAAAAGGATCTAGG
TGAAGATCCTTTTTGATAATCTCATGACCAAAATCCCTTAACGTGAGTTTTCGTTCCACTGAGCGTCAGA
CCCCGTAGAAAAGATCAAAGGATCTTCTTGAGATCCTTTTTTTCTGCGCGTAATCTGCTGCTTGCAAACA
AAAAAACCACCGCTACCAGCGGTGGTTTGTTTGCCGGATCAAGAGCTACCAACTCTTTTTCCGAAGGTAA
CTGGCTTCAGCAGAGCGCAGATACCAAATACTGTTCTTCTAGTGTAGCCGTAGTTAGGCCACCACTTCAA
GAACTCTGTAGCACCGCCTACATACCTCGCTCTGCTAATCCTGTTACCAGTGGCTGCTGCCAGTGGCGAT
AAGTCGTGTCTTACCGGGTTGGACTCAAGACGATAGTTACCGGATAAGGCGCAGCGGTCGGGCTGAACGG
GGGGTTCGTGCACACAGCCCAGCTTGGAGCGAACGACCTACACCGAACTGAGATACCTACAGCGTGAGCT
ATGAGAAAGCGCCACGCTTCCCGAAGGGAGAAAGGCGGACAGGTATCCGGTAAGCGGCAGGGTCGGAACA
GGAGAGCGCACGAGGGAGCTTCCAGGGGGAAACGCCTGGTATCTTTATAGTCCTGTCGGGTTTCGCCACC
TCTGACTTGAGCGTCGATTTTTGTGATGCTCGTCAGGGGGGCGGAGCCTATGGAAAAACGCCAGCAACGC
GGCCTTTTTACGGTTCCTGGCCTTTTGCTGGCCTTTTGCTCACATGTTCTTTCCTGCGTTATCCCCTGAT
TCTGTGGATAACCGTATTACCGCCTTTGAGTGAGCTGATACCGCTCGCCGCAGCCGAACGACCGAGCGCA
GCGAGTCAGTGAGCGAGGAAGCGGAAGAGCGCCCAATACGCAAACCGCCTCTCCCCGCGCGTTGGCCGAT
TCATTAATGCAGCTGGCACGACAGGTTTCCCGACTGGAAAGCGGGCAGTGAGCGCAACGCAATTAATGTG
AGTTAGCTCACTCATTAGGCACCCCAGGCTTTACACTTTATGCTTCCGGCTCGTATGTTGTGTGGAATTG
TGAGCGGATAACAATTTCACACAGGAAACAGCTATGACCATGATTACGCCAAGCGCGCAATTAACCCTCA
CTAAAGGGAACAAAAGCTGGAGCTGCAAGCTTAATGTAGTCTTATGCAATACTCTTGTAGTCTTGCAACA
TGGTAACGATGAGTTAGCAACATGCCTTACAAGGAGAGAAAAAGCACCGTGCATGCCGATTGGTGGAAGT
AAGGTGGTACGATCGTGCCTTATTAGGAAGGCAACAGACGGGTCTGACATGGATTGGACGAACCACTGAA
TTGCCGCATTGCAGAGATATTGTATTTAAGTGCCTAGCTCGATACATAAACGGGTCTCTCTGGTTAGACC
AGATCTGAGCCTGGGAGCTCTCTGGCTAACTAGGGAACCCACTGCTTAAGCCTCAATAAAGCTTGCCTTG
AGTGCTTCAAGTAGTGTGTGCCCGTCTGTTGTGTGACTCTGGTAACTAGAGATCCCTCAGACCCTTTTAG
TCAGTGTGGAAAATCTCTAGCAGTGGCGCCCGAACAGGGACTTGAAAGCGAAAGGGAAACCAGAGGAGCT
CTCTCGACGCAGGACTCGGCTTGCTGAAGCGCGCACGGCAAGAGGCGAGGGGCGGCGACTGGTGAGTACG
CCAAAAATTTTGACTAGCGGAGGCTAGAAGGAGAGAGATGGGTGCGAGAGCGTCAGTATTAAGCGGGGGA
GAATTAGATCGCGATGGGAAAAAATTCGGTTAAGGCCAGGGGGAAAGAAAAAATATAAATTAAAACATAT
AGTATGGGCAAGCAGGGAGCTAGAACGATTCGCAGTTAATCCTGGCCTGTTAGAAACATCAGAAGGCTGT
AGACAAATACTGGGACAGCTACAACCATCCCTTCAGACAGGATCAGAAGAACTTAGATCATTATATAATA
CAGTAGCAACCCTCTATTGTGTGCATCAAAGGATAGAGATAAAAGACACCAAGGAAGCTTTAGACAAGAT
AGAGGAAGAGCAAAACAAAAGTAAGACCACCGCACAGCAAGCGGCCGCTGATCTTCAGACCTGGAGGAGG
AGATATGAGGGACAATTGGAGAAGTGAATTATATAAATATAAAGTAGTAAAAATTGAACCATTAGGAGTA
GCACCCACCAAGGCAAAGAGAAGAGTGGTGCAGAGAGAAAAAAGAGCAGTGGGAATAGGAGCTTTGTTCC
TTGGGTTCTTGGGAGCAGCAGGAAGCACTATGGGCGCAGCGTCAATGACGCTGACGGTACAGGCCAGACA
ATTATTGTCTGGTATAGTGCAGCAGCAGAACAATTTGCTGAGGGCTATTGAGGCGCAACAGCATCTGTTG
CAACTCACAGTCTGGGGCATCAAGCAGCTCCAGGCAAGAATCCTGGCTGTGGAAAGATACCTAAAGGATC
AACAGCTCCTGGGGATTTGGGGTTGCTCTGGAAAACTCATTTGCACCACTGCTGTGCCTTGGAATGCTAG
TTGGAGTAATAAATCTCTGGAACAGATTTGGAATCACACGACCTGGATGGAGTGGGACAGAGAAATTAAC
AATTACACAAGCTTAATACACTCCTTAATTGAAGAATCGCAAAACCAGCAAGAAAAGAATGAACAAGAAT
TATTGGAATTAGATAAATGGGCAAGTTTGTGGAATTGGTTTAACATAACAAATTGGCTGTGGTATATAAA
ATTATTCATAATGATAGTAGGAGGCTTGGTAGGTTTAAGAATAGTTTTTGCTGTACTTTCTATAGTGAAT
AGAGTTAGGCAGGGATATTCACCATTATCGTTTCAGACCCACCTCCCAACCCCGAGGGGACCCAGAGAGG
GCCTATTTCCCATGATTCCTTCATATTTGCATATACGATACAAGGCTGTTAGAGAGATAATTAGAATTAA
TTTGACTGTAAACACAAAGATATTAGTACAAAATACGTGACGTAGAAAGTAATAATTTCTTGGGTAGTTT
GCAGTTTTAAAATTATGTTTTAAAATGGACTATCATATGCTTACCGTAACTTGAAAGTATTTCGATTTCT
TGGCTTTATATATCTTGTGGAAAGGACGAAACACCGATACTTGTAACTACAAAACGGTTTTAGAGCTAGA
AATAGCAAGTTAAAATAAGGCTAGTCCGTTATCAACTTGAAAAAGTGGCACCGAGTCGGTGCTTTTTTAA
GCTTGGCGTAACTAGATCTTGAGACAAATGGCAGTATTCATCCACAATTTTAAAAGAAAAGGGGGGATTG
GGGGGTACAGTGCAGGGGAAAGAATAGTAGACATAATAGCAACAGACATACAAACTAAAGAATTACAAAA
ACAAATTACAAAAATTCAAAATTTTCGGGTTTATTACAGGGACAGCAGAGATCCACTTTGGCGCCGGCTC
GAGGGGG
