>Addgene plasmid #76399 | MAPK6 gRNA (BRDN0001146542) | depositor partial sequence | sequence record 143859 | Target Sequence
ATACTTGTAACTACAAAACG
