>Addgene plasmid #76399 | MAPK6 gRNA (BRDN0001146542) | addgene partial sequence | sequence record 185763 | hU6-F
GTAGAAAGTAATAATTTCTTGGGTAGTTTGCAGTTTTAAAATTATGTTTTAAAATGGACTATCATATGCT
TACCGTAACTTGAAAGTATTTCGATTTCTTGGCTTTATATATCTTGTGGAAAGGACGAAACACCGATACT
TGTAACTACAAAACGGTTTTAGAGCTAGAAATAGCAAGTTAAAATAAGGCTAGTCCGTTATCAACTTGAA
AAAGTGGCACCGAGTCGGTGCTTTTTTAAGCTTGGCGTAACTAGATCTTGAGACAAATGGCAGTATTCAT
CCACAATTTTAAAAGAAAAGGGGGGATTGGGGGGTACAGTGCAGGGGAAAGAATAGTAGACATAATAGCA
ACAGACATACAAACTAAAGAATTACAAAAACAAATTACAAAAATTCAAAATTTTCGGGTTTATTACAGGG
ACAGCAGAGATCCACTTTGGCGCCGGCTCGAGGGGGCCCGGGTGCAAAGATGGATAAAGTTTTAAACAGA
GAGGAATCTTTGCAGCTAATGGACCTTCTAGGTCTTGAAAGGAGTGGGAATTGGCTCCGGTGCCCGTCAG
TGGGCAGAGC
